Addgene plasmid #80115: pCMV-EPN25 (L1L2)
Purpose: I3-01p-myc-Late1(delta)-PH
Depositing lab: Neil King. Depositing organization: University of Washington. Publication: Designed proteins induce the formation of nanocage-containing extracellular vesicles. Votteler J, Ogohara C, Yi S, Hsia Y, Nattermann U, Belnap DM, King NP, Sundquist WI. Nature. 2016 Dec 8;540(7632):292-295. doi: 10.1038/nature20607. Epub 2016 Nov 30. PubMed 27919066.
Backbone
  Vector backbone: pCMV
  Backbone size w/o insert (bp): 5443
  Modifications to backbone: Inserts were cloned into the Kpn1 and Xho1 sites
  Vector type: Mammalian Expression, Bacterial Expression
  Selectable markers: Neomycin (select with G418)
Growth in bacteria
  Bacterial resistance: Ampicillin, 100 μg/mL
  Growth temperature: 37°C
  Growth strain: DH5alpha
  Copy number: High Copy
Gene/Insert
  Gene/Insert name: EPN-25 (L1L2)
Terms and licenses: Academic/Nonprofit Terms; Industry Terms: Not Available to Industry
How to cite: pCMV-EPN25 (L1L2) was a gift from Neil King (Addgene plasmid # 80115 ; http://n2t.net/addgene:80115 ; RRID:Addgene_80115)
