[The description below was written by a language model from this plasmid's Addgene catalogue record.]
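Description:
pCMV-EPN25 (L1L2) is a mammalian expression plasmid built on a pCMV backbone (about 5.4 kb without insert), with the coding sequence cloned between the KpnI and XhoI sites. It is maintained in E. coli as a high-copy plasmid under ampicillin selection, and it carries a neomycin resistance marker that allows G418 selection of transfected mammalian cells. The record also lists bacterial expression as a vector type, but no feature table is provided, so the specific promoter, polyadenylation signal and origin elements are not itemised. The backbone name implies a CMV promoter driving the insert, though this is not explicitly stated.

The insert, EPN-25 (L1L2), is summarised in the record as "I3-01p-myc-Late1(delta)-PH". This indicates a fusion protein built around an I3-01-derived designed self-assembling nanocage subunit, followed by a myc epitope tag for detection, a "Late1(delta)" segment and a C-terminal PH element. PH usually denotes a pleckstrin homology domain, a lipid-binding module, which would serve here as the membrane-targeting part. "Late1" most plausibly refers to a viral late-domain-type motif of the kind that recruits cellular budding machinery, with the delta suggesting a deleted or inactivated version. The record does not define these terms or the "L1L2" designation, so these readings remain inferences.

The associated publication concerns designed proteins that induce release of nanocage-containing extracellular vesicles from cells. This construct appears to be one variant in that enveloped protein nanocage (EPN) series, probably used to test how membrane binding, self-assembly and late-domain function each contribute to vesicle formation and release.
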