>Addgene plasmid #80115 | pCMV-EPN25 (L1L2) | depositor partial sequence | sequence record 150613 | EPN-25 (L1L2)
CTAGAATTATCGATCCGGAGGTACCATGAAGATCGAAGAGCTGTTCAAGAAACACAAGATCGTTGCCGTG
CTGCGTGCCAATAGTGTGGAAGAAGCGAAAAAGAAAGCGCTGGCGGTTTTCCTGGGCGGCGTTCATCTGA
TTGAAATTACCTTTACCGTGCCGGATGCGGATACCGTGATTAAGGAACTGAGCTTTCTGAAGGAAATGGG
CGCGATTATTGGTGCGGGCACCGTGACCAGCGTGGAGCAGTGCCGTAAAGCGGTGGAAAGTGGCGCCGAA
TTCATTGTGAGTCCGCACCTGGACGAGGAAATTAGCCAATTTTGCAAGGAGAAGGGTGTGTTCTATATGC
CAGGCGTTATGACCCCGACCGAACTGGTGAAAGCCATGAAACTGGGCCATACCATCTTAAAACTGTTTCC
GGGTGAGGTGGTGGGTCCGCAGTTTGTTAAAGCGATGAAAGGTCCGTTTCCGAATGTGAAATTTGTGCCA
ACCGGCGGTGTTAATCTGGACAATGTGTGCGAATGGTTCAAAGCGGGCGTGCTGGCCGTGGGCGTGGGCA
GCGCGTTAGTGAAAGGCACCCCGGTGGAAGTGGCGGAAAAGGCCAAGGCGTTCGTTGAGAAGATTCGTGG
CTGCACCGAACAGAAACTGATTAGCGAAGAAGATCTGCAGTCTCGTCCGGAAGCGGCCGCAGCGCCGGAA
GAATCTTTCCGTTCTGGTGTTGAAACCACCACGCCACCGCAAAAACAGGAGCCGATCGACAAAGAACTGG
CCGCGCTGACCTCTCTGCGTTCTCTGTTCGGTAACGACCCGTCTTCTCAGCACGGTCTGCAGGACGACCC
GGACCTGCAAGCACTGCTCAAGGGCAGCCAGCTGCTGAAAGTTAAATCTTCTTCTTGGCGTCGTGAACGT
TTCTACAAACTCCAGGAGGACTGCAAAACCATCTGGCAGGAATCCCGTAAAGTTATGCGTTCTCCGGAAT
CTCAGCTGTTCTCTATCGAAGACATCCAGGAAGTTCGTATGGGTCACCGTACCGAAGGTCTGGAAAAATT
CGCGCGTGACATCCCGGAAGACCGTTGCTTCTCCATCGTTTTCAAAGACCAGCGTAACACCCTGGACCTG
ATCGCGCCGTCTCCGGCGGACGCGCAGCACTGGGTTCAGGGTCTGCGTAAAATCATCCACCACTCTGGTT
CTATGGACCAACGTCAGAAATGACTCGAGAAGCTTGCTAGCAGATCTT
