>Addgene plasmid #80115 | pCMV-EPN25 (L1L2) | addgene partial sequence | sequence record 162585 | Bglob-pA-R 5'-ttttggcagagggaaaaaga-3'
ATTTCTGACGTTGGTCCATAGAACCAGAGTGGTGGATGATTTTACGCAGACCCTGAACCCAGTGCTGCGC
GTCCGCCGGAGACGGCGCGATCAGGTCCAGGGTGTTACGCTGGTCTTTGAAAACGATGGAGAAGCAACGG
TCTTCCGGGATGTCACGCGCGAATTTTTCCAGACCTTCGGTACGGTGACCCATACGAACTTCCTGGATGT
CTTCGATAGAGAACAGCTGAGATTCCGGAGAACGCATAACTTTACGGGATTCCTGCCAGATGGTTTTGCA
GTCCTCCTGGAGTTTGTAGAAACGTTCACGACGCCAAGAAGAAGATTTAACTTTCAGCAGCTGGCTGCCC
TTGAGCAGTGCTTGCAGGTCCGGGTCGTCCTGCAGACCGTGCTGAGAAGACGGGTCGTTACCGAACAGAG
AACGCAGAGAGGTCAGCGCGGCCAGTTCTTTGTCGATCGGCTCCTGTTTTTGCGGTGGCGTGGTGGTTTC
AACACCAGAACGGAAAGATTCTTCCGGCGCTGCGGCCGCTTCCGGACGAGACTGCAGATCTTCTTCGCTA
ATCAGTTTCTGTTCGGTGCAGCCACGAATCTTCTCAACGAACGCCTTGGCCTTTTCCGCCACTTCCACCG
GGGTGCCTTTCACTAACGCGCTGCCCACGCCCACGGCCAGCACGCCCGCTTTGAACCATTCGCACACATT
GTCCAGATTAACACCGCCGGTTGGCACAAATTTCACATTCGGAAACGGACCTTTCATCGCTTTAACAAAC
TGCGGACCCACCACCTCACCCGGAAACAGTTTTAAGATGGTATGGCCCAGTTTCATGGCTTTCACCAGTT
CGGTCGGGGTCATAACGCCTGGCATATAGAACACACCCTTCTCCTTGCAAAATTGGCTAATTTCCTCGTC
CAGGTGCGGACTCACAATGAATTCGGCGCCACTTTCCACCGCTTTACGGCACTGCTCCACGCTGGTCACG
GTGC
