>Addgene plasmid #80115 | pCMV-EPN25 (L1L2) | addgene partial sequence | sequence record 163439 | CMV-F 5'-CGCAAATGGGCGGTAGGCGTG-3'
ACCCAAGCTGGCTAGCGTTTAAACGGGCCCTCTAGAATTATCGATCCGGAGGTACCATGAAGATCGAAGA
GCTGTTCAAGAAACACAAGATCGTTGCCGTGCTGCGTGCCAATAGTGTGGAAGAAGCGAAAAAGAAAGCG
CTGGCGGTTTTCCTGGGCGGCGTTCATCTGATTGAAATTACCTTTACCGTGCCGGATGCGGATACCGTGA
TTAAGGAACTGAGCTTTCTGAAGGAAATGGGCGCGATTATTGGTGCGGGCACCGTGACCAGCGTGGAGCA
GTGCCGTAAAGCGGTGGAAAGTGGCGCCGAATTCATTGTGAGTCCGCACCTGGACGAGGAAATTAGCCAA
TTTTGCAAGGAGAAGGGTGTGTTCTATATGCCAGGCGTTATGACCCCGACCGAACTGGTGAAAGCCATGA
AACTGGGCCATACCATCTTAAAACTGTTTCCGGGTGAGGTGGTGGGTCCGCAGTTTGTTAAAGCGATGAA
AGGTCCGTTTCCGAATGTGAAATTTGTGCCAACCGGCGGTGTTAATCTGGACAATGTGTGCGAATGGTTC
AAAGCGGGCGTGCTGGCCGTGGGCGTGGGCAGCGCGTTAGTGAAAGGCACCCCGGTGGAAGTGGCGGAAA
AGGCCAAGGCGTTCGTTGAGAAGATTCGTGGCTGCACCGAACAGAAACTGATTAGCGAAGAAGATCTGCA
GTCTCGTCCGGAAGCGGCCGCAGCGCCGGAAGAATCTTTCCGTTCTGGTGTTGAAACCACCACGCCACCG
CAAAAACAGGAGCCGATCGACAAAGAACTGGCCGCGCTGACCTCTCTGCGTTCTCTGTTCGGTAACGACC
CGTCTTCTCAGCACGGTCTGCAGGACGACCCGGACCTGCA
